Addgene plasmid #91011: pMOD_A0501
Purpose: Module A, Promoter: 35S, Gene: Csy4-P2A-AtCas9, Terminator: HSP
Depositing lab: Daniel Voytas. Depositing organization: University of Minnesota. Publication: A multi-purpose toolkit to enable advanced genome engineering in plants. Cermak T, Curtin SJ, Gil-Humanes J, Cegan R, Kono TJY, Konecna E, Belanto JJ, Starker CG, Mathre JW, Greenstein RL, Voytas DF. Plant Cell. 2017 May 18. pii: tpc.00922.2016. doi: 10.1105/tpc.16.00922. PubMed 28522548.
Backbone
  Vector backbone: pMOD_A1001
  Vector type: CRISPR
Growth in bacteria
  Bacterial resistance: Ampicillin, 100 μg/mL
  Growth temperature: 37°C
  Growth strain: DH5alpha
  Copy number: High Copy
Gene/Insert
  Gene/Insert name: Csy4-P2A-AtCas9
  Species: Synthetic
  Promoter: 35S
  Cloning method: Gibson Cloning
  Sequencing primers: 5′ unknown
Terms and licenses: Academic/Nonprofit Terms; Industry Terms: Not Available to Industry
How to cite: pMOD_A0501 was a gift from Daniel Voytas (Addgene plasmid # 91011 ; http://n2t.net/addgene:91011 ; RRID:Addgene_91011)
