[The description below was written by a language model from this plasmid's Addgene catalogue record and pLannotate feature annotations shown in this document.]
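Description:
pMOD_A0501 is a "Module A" plasmid from a modular plant genome-engineering toolkit, built on the pMOD_A1001 backbone and classed as a CRISPR vector. At 7,926 nt, it is propagated in E. coli from a high-copy ColE1/pUC-type origin and selected with ampicillin through the β-lactamase gene driven by its own bla promoter. No plant selectable marker, T-DNA borders or plant replication elements appear in the feature table. This fits its role as a component module rather than a finished transformation vector, although the record does not spell out how the modules are assembled.

The payload is a single plant expression cassette. The strong constitutive CaMV 35S promoter drives a synthetic open reading frame, Csy4-P2A-AtCas9, which is terminated by the Arabidopsis heat shock protein 18.2 (HSP) terminator. The upstream coding region matches Csy4 (Cas6f) from Pseudomonas aeruginosa, an endoribonuclease that cleaves precursor CRISPR transcripts into individual units. The downstream region matches Streptococcus pyogenes Cas9; the "At" prefix presumably denotes Arabidopsis codon optimisation, though this is not stated explicitly. The P2A peptide named in the catalogue entry was not annotated, but it would occupy the short gap between the two coding sequences. It causes ribosomal skipping, so both proteins are produced separately from one transcript.

This arrangement suits multiplexed genome editing in plants. Csy4 can process a polycistronic guide RNA array, supplied from a separate module, into individual guides that Cas9 then uses for targeted cleavage. No guide RNA cassette is annotated on this plasmid. The insert was introduced by Gibson assembly.
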