Features (pLannotate 1.2.2; 7 found; start..end, strand, type, name):
     80..668     +  rep_origin     ori: high-copy-number ColE1/pMB1/pBR322/pUC origin of replication
   1366..1707    +  promoter       CaMV 35S promoter: strong constitutive promoter from cauliflower mosaic virus
   1733..2293    +  CDS            cas6f: CAS6_PSEAB - Also known as csy4. Experimental evidence at protein level: Swiss-Prot protein existence level 1. CRISPR (clustered regularly interspaced short palindromic repeat) is an adaptive immune system that provides protection against mobile genetic elements (viruses, transposable elements and conjugative plasmids). CRISPR clusters contain sequences complementary to antecedent mobile elements and target invading nucleic acids. CRISPR clusters are transcribed and processed into CRISPR RNA (crRNA). Processes pre-crRNA into individual crRNA units. Absolutely required for crRNA production or s
   2360..6463    +  CDS            cas9: CAS9_STRP1 - Also known as csn1 From Streptococcus pyogenes serotype M1.
   6509..6757    +  terminator     HSP terminator: efficient transcription terminator from the Arabidopsis thaliana heat shock protein 18.2 gene (Nagaya et al., 2010)
   6838..6938    +  promoter       AmpR promoter: bla
   6939..7799    +  CDS            AmpR: β-lactamase; bla; confers resistance to ampicillin, carbenicillin, and related antibiotics
>Addgene plasmid #91011 | pMOD_A0501 | addgene full sequence | sequence record 181765 | Addgene NGS Result
GCCTTGACGGCAAAATCCCTTAACGTGAGTTTTCGTTCCACTGAGCGTCAGACCCCGTAGAAAAGATCAA
AGGATCTTCTTGAGATCCTTTTTTTCTGCGCGTAATCTGCTGCTTGCAAACAAAAAAACCACCGCTACCA
GCGGTGGTTTGTTTGCCGGATCAAGAGCTACTAACTCTTTTTCCGAAGGTAACTGGCTTCAGCAGAGCGC
AGATACCAAATACTGTTCTTCTAGTGTAGCCGTAGTTAGGCCACCACTTCAAGAACTCTGTAGCACCGCC
TACATACCTCGCTCTGCTAATCCTGTTACCAGTGGCTGCTGCCAGTGGCGATAAGTCGTGTCTTACCGGG
TTGGACTCAAGACGATAGTTACCGGATAAGGCGCAGCGGTCGGGCTGAACGGGGGGTTCGTGCTCACAGC
CCAGCTTGGAGCGAACGACCTACACCGAACTGAGATACCTACAGCGTGAGCTATGAGAAAGCGCCACGCT
TCCCGAAGGGAGAAAGGCGGACAGGTATCCGGTAAGCGGCAGGGTCGGAACAGGAGAGCGCACGAGGGAG
CTTCCAGGGGGAAACGCCTGGTATCTTTATAGTCCTGTCGGGTTTCGCCACCTCTGACTTGAGCGTCGAT
TTTTGTGATGCTCGTCAGGGGGGCGGAGCCTATGGAAAAACGCCAGCAACGCGGCCTTTTTACGGTTCCT
GGCCTTTTGCTGGCCTTTTGCTCACATGTTCTTTCCTGCGTTATCCCCTGATTCTGTGGATAACCGTATT
ACCGCCTTTGAGTGAGCTGATACCGCTCGCCGCAGCCGAACGACCGAGCGCAGCGAGTCAGTGAGCGAGG
AAGCGGAAGAGCGCCCACCTGCTCATGATCGGCGCGCCAGATTTGCCTTTTCAATTTCAGAAAGAATGCT
AACCCACAGATGGTTAGAGAGGCTTACGCAGCAGGTATCATCAAGACGATCTACCCGAGCAATAATCTCC
AGGAAATCAAATACCTTCCCAAGAAGGTTAAAGATGCAGTCAAAAGATTCAGGACTAACTGCATCAAGAA
CACAGAGAAAGATATATTTCTCAAGATCAGAAGTACTATTCCAGTATGGACGATTCAAGGCTTGCTTCAC
AAACCAAGGCAAGTAATAGAGATTGGAGTCTCTAAAAAGGTAGTTCCCACTGAATCAAAGGCCATGGAGT
CAAAGATTCAAATAGAGGACCTAACAGAACTCGCCGTAAAGACTGGCGAACAGTTCATACAGAGTCTCTT
ACGACTCAATGACAAGAAGAAAATCTTCGTCAACATGGTGGAGCACGACACACTTGTCTACTCCAAAAAT
ATCAAAGATACAGTCTCAGAAGACCAAAGGGCAATTGAGACTTTTCAACAAAGGGTAATATCCGGAAACC
TCCTCGGATTCCATTGCCCAGCTATCTGTCACTTTATTGTGAAGATAGTGGAAAAGGAAGGTGGCTCCTA
CAAATGCCATCATTGCGATAAAGGAAAGGCCATCGTTGAAGATGCCTCTGCCGACAGTGGTCCCAAAGAT
GGACCCCCACCCACGAGGAGCATCGTGGAAAAAGAAGACGTTCCAACCACGTCTTCAAAGCAAGTGGATT
GATGTGATATCTCCACTGACGTAAGGGATGACGCACAATCCCACTATCCTTCGCAAGACCCTTCCTCTAT
ATAAGGAAGTTCATTTCATTTGGAGAGAACACGGGGGACTCCTGCAGGAAAAATGGATCATTATCTTGAT
ATTAGACTTAGACCTGATCCAGAATTTCCACCAGCTCAACTTATGTCTGTTCTTTTTGGAAAACTTCATC
AAGCTCTTGTTGCTCAAGGAGGAGATAGAATTGGAGTTTCTTTTCCTGATCTTGATGAATCAAGATCAAG
ACTTGGAGAAAGACTTAGAATTCATGCTTCTGCTGATGATCTTAGAGCTTTGCTTGCTAGACCTTGGCTT
GAAGGACTTAGAGATCATCTTCAATTTGGAGAACCAGCTGTTGTTCCACATCCAACTCCTTATAGACAAG
TTTCAAGAGTTCAAGCTAAATCTAATCCAGAAAGACTTAGAAGAAGACTTATGAGAAGACATGATCTTTC
TGAAGAAGAAGCTAGAAAAAGAATTCCTGATACTGTTGCTAGAGCTTTGGATTTGCCTTTTGTTACACTT
AGATCACAATCTACTGGACAACATTTTAGACTTTTTATTAGACATGGACCACTTCAAGTTACTGCTGAAG
AAGGAGGATTTACTTGTTATGGACTTTCTAAGGGAGGTTTTGTTCCTTGGTTTGGATCTGGAGCTACTAA
TTTTTCTCTTCTTAAGCAAGCTGGAGATGTTGAAGAAAATCCTGGACCCATGGATAAGAAGTACTCTATC
GGACTCGATATCGGAACTAACTCTGTGGGATGGGCTGTGATCACCGATGAGTACAAGGTGCCATCTAAGA
AGTTCAAGGTTCTCGGAAACACCGATAGGCACTCTATCAAGAAAAACCTTATCGGTGCTCTCCTCTTCGA
TTCTGGTGAAACTGCTGAGGCTACCAGACTCAAGAGAACCGCTAGAAGAAGGTACACCAGAAGAAAGAAC
AGGATCTGCTACCTCCAAGAGATCTTCTCTAACGAGATGGCTAAAGTGGATGATTCATTCTTCCACAGGC
TCGAAGAGTCATTCCTCGTGGAAGAAGATAAGAAGCACGAGAGGCACCCTATCTTCGGAAACATCGTTGA
TGAGGTGGCATACCACGAGAAGTACCCTACTATCTACCACCTCAGAAAGAAGCTCGTTGATTCTACTGAT
AAGGCTGATCTCAGGCTCATCTACCTCGCTCTCGCTCACATGATCAAGTTCAGAGGACACTTCCTCATCG
AGGGTGATCTCAACCCTGATAACTCTGATGTGGATAAGTTGTTCATCCAGCTCGTGCAGACCTACAACCA
GCTTTTCGAAGAGAACCCTATCAACGCTTCAGGTGTGGATGCTAAGGCTATCCTCTCTGCTAGGCTCTCT
AAGTCAAGAAGGCTTGAGAACCTCATTGCTCAGCTCCCTGGTGAGAAGAAGAACGGACTTTTCGGAAACT
TGATCGCTCTCTCTCTCGGACTCACCCCTAACTTCAAGTCTAACTTCGATCTCGCTGAGGATGCAAAGCT
CCAGCTCTCAAAGGATACCTACGATGATGATCTCGATAACCTCCTCGCTCAGATCGGAGATCAGTACGCT
GATTTGTTCCTCGCTGCTAAGAACCTCTCTGATGCTATCCTCCTCAGTGATATCCTCAGAGTGAACACCG
AGATCACCAAGGCTCCACTCTCAGCTTCTATGATCAAGAGATACGATGAGCACCACCAGGATCTCACACT
TCTCAAGGCTCTTGTTAGACAGCAGCTCCCAGAGAAGTACAAAGAGATTTTCTTCGATCAGTCTAAGAAC
GGATACGCTGGTTACATCGATGGTGGTGCATCTCAAGAAGAGTTCTACAAGTTCATCAAGCCTATCCTCG
AGAAGATGGATGGAACCGAGGAACTCCTCGTGAAGCTCAATAGAGAGGATCTTCTCAGAAAGCAGAGGAC
CTTCGATAACGGATCTATCCCTCATCAGATCCACCTCGGAGAGTTGCACGCTATCCTTAGAAGGCAAGAG
GATTTCTACCCATTCCTCAAGGATAACAGGGAAAAGATTGAGAAGATTCTCACCTTCAGAATCCCTTACT
ACGTGGGACCTCTCGCTAGAGGAAACTCAAGATTCGCTTGGATGACCAGAAAGTCTGAGGAAACCATCAC
CCCTTGGAACTTCGAAGAGGTGGTGGATAAGGGTGCTAGTGCTCAGTCTTTCATCGAGAGGATGACCAAC
TTCGATAAGAACCTTCCAAACGAGAAGGTGCTCCCTAAGCACTCTTTGCTCTACGAGTACTTCACCGTGT
ACAACGAGTTGACCAAGGTTAAGTACGTGACCGAGGGAATGAGGAAGCCTGCTTTTTTGTCAGGTGAGCA
AAAGAAGGCTATCGTTGATCTCTTGTTCAAGACCAACAGAAAGGTGACCGTGAAGCAGCTCAAAGAGGAT
TACTTCAAGAAAATCGAGTGCTTCGATTCAGTTGAGATTTCTGGTGTTGAGGATAGGTTCAACGCATCTC
TCGGAACCTACCACGATCTCCTCAAGATCATTAAGGATAAGGATTTCTTGGATAACGAGGAAAACGAGGA
TATCTTGGAGGATATCGTTCTTACCCTCACCCTCTTTGAAGATAGAGAGATGATTGAAGAAAGGCTCAAG
ACCTACGCTCATCTCTTCGATGATAAGGTGATGAAGCAGTTGAAGAGAAGAAGATACACTGGTTGGGGAA
GGCTCTCAAGAAAGCTCATTAACGGAATCAGGGATAAGCAGTCTGGAAAGACAATCCTTGATTTCCTCAA
GTCTGATGGATTCGCTAACAGAAACTTCATGCAGCTCATCCACGATGATTCTCTCACCTTTAAAGAGGAT
ATCCAGAAGGCTCAGGTTTCAGGACAGGGTGATAGTCTCCATGAGCATATCGCTAACCTCGCTGGATCTC
CTGCAATCAAGAAGGGAATCCTCCAGACTGTGAAGGTTGTGGATGAGTTGGTGAAGGTGATGGGAAGGCA
TAAGCCTGAGAACATCGTGATCGAAATGGCTAGAGAGAACCAGACCACTCAGAAGGGACAGAAGAACTCT
AGGGAAAGGATGAAGAGGATCGAGGAAGGTATCAAAGAGCTTGGATCTCAGATCCTCAAAGAGCACCCTG
TTGAGAACACTCAGCTCCAGAATGAGAAGCTCTACCTCTACTACCTCCAGAACGGAAGGGATATGTATGT
GGATCAAGAGTTGGATATCAACAGGCTCTCTGATTACGATGTTGATCATATCGTGCCACAGTCATTCTTG
AAGGATGATTCTATCGATAACAAGGTGCTCACCAGGTCTGATAAGAACAGGGGTAAGAGTGATAACGTGC
CAAGTGAAGAGGTTGTGAAGAAAATGAAGAACTATTGGAGGCAGCTCCTCAACGCTAAGCTCATCACTCA
GAGAAAGTTCGATAACTTGACTAAGGCTGAGAGGGGAGGACTCTCTGAATTGGATAAGGCAGGATTCATC
AAGAGGCAGCTTGTGGAAACCAGGCAGATCACTAAGCACGTTGCACAGATCCTCGATTCTAGGATGAACA
CCAAGTACGATGAGAACGATAAGTTGATCAGGGAAGTGAAGGTTATCACCCTCAAGTCAAAGCTCGTGTC
TGATTTCAGAAAGGATTTCCAATTCTACAAGGTGAGGGAAATCAACAACTACCACCACGCTCACGATGCT
TACCTTAACGCTGTTGTTGGAACCGCTCTCATCAAGAAGTATCCTAAGCTCGAGTCAGAGTTCGTGTACG
GTGATTACAAGGTGTACGATGTGAGGAAGATGATCGCTAAGTCTGAGCAAGAGATCGGAAAGGCTACCGC
TAAGTATTTCTTCTACTCTAACATCATGAATTTCTTCAAGACCGAGATTACCCTCGCTAACGGTGAGATC
AGAAAGAGGCCACTCATCGAGACAAACGGTGAAACAGGTGAGATCGTGTGGGATAAGGGAAGGGATTTCG
CTACCGTTAGAAAGGTGCTCTCTATGCCACAGGTGAACATCGTTAAGAAAACCGAGGTGCAGACCGGTGG
ATTCTCTAAAGAGTCTATCCTCCCTAAGAGGAACTCTGATAAGCTCATTGCTAGGAAGAAGGATTGGGAC
CCTAAGAAATACGGTGGTTTCGATTCTCCTACCGTGGCTTACTCTGTTCTCGTTGTGGCTAAGGTTGAGA
AGGGAAAGAGTAAGAAGCTCAAGTCTGTTAAGGAACTTCTCGGAATCACTATCATGGAAAGGTCATCTTT
CGAGAAGAACCCAATCGATTTCCTCGAGGCTAAGGGATACAAAGAGGTTAAGAAGGATCTCATCATCAAG
CTCCCAAAGTACTCACTCTTCGAACTCGAGAACGGTAGAAAGAGGATGCTCGCTTCTGCTGGTGAGCTTC
AAAAGGGAAACGAGCTTGCTCTCCCATCTAAGTACGTTAACTTTCTTTACCTCGCTTCTCACTACGAGAA
GTTGAAGGGATCTCCAGAAGATAACGAGCAGAAGCAACTTTTCGTTGAGCAGCACAAGCACTACTTGGAT
GAGATCATCGAGCAGATCTCTGAGTTCTCTAAAAGGGTGATCCTCGCTGATGCAAACCTCGATAAGGTGT
TGTCTGCTTACAACAAGCACAGAGATAAGCCTATCAGGGAACAGGCAGAGAACATCATCCATCTCTTCAC
CCTTACCAACCTCGGTGCTCCTGCTGCTTTCAAGTACTTCGATACAACCATCGATAGGAAGAGATACACC
TCTACCAAAGAAGTGCTCGATGCTACCCTCATCCATCAGTCTATCACTGGACTCTACGAGACTAGGATCG
ATCTCTCACAGCTCGGTGGTGATTCAAGGGCTGATCCTAAGAAGAAGAGGAAGGTTTGACGTCGACGATA
TGAAGATGAAGATGAAATATTTGGTGTGTCAAATAAAAAGCTTGTGTGCTTAAGTTTGTGTTTTTTTCTT
GGCTTGTTGTGTTATGAATTTGTGGCTTTTTCTAATATTAAATGAATGTAAGATCACATTATAATGAATA
AACAAATGTTTCTATAATCCATTGTGAATGTTTTGTTGGATCTCTTCTGCAGCATATAACTACTGTATGT
GCTATGGTATGGACTATGGAATATGATTAAAGATAAGCCAGAGCTCTGGTGACGGACGTGGGCAGGTGTG
ATGAAAAGCCTTAGGGTCAGGTGGCACTTTTCGGGGAAATGTGCGATGAACCCCTATTTGTTTATTTTTC
TAAATACATTCAAATATGTATCCGCTAATGAGACAATAACCCTGATAAATGCTTCAATTATATTGAAAAA
GGAAGAGTATGAGTATCCAACATTTCCGTGTCGCCCTTATTCCCTTTTTTGCGGCCTTCTGCCTTCCTGT
TTTTGCTCACCCAGAAACGCTGGTGAAAGTAAAAGATGCTGAAGATCAGTTGGGTGCCCGAGTGGGTTAC
ATTGAACTGGATCTCAACAGCGGCAAAATCTTAGAGAGTTTTCGCCCCGAAGAACGCTTCCCAATGATGA
GCACTTTCAAAGTTCTGCTATGTGGCGCGGTGTTATCCCGTATTGATGCTGGGCAAGAGCAACTCGGTCG
CCGCATACACTATTCTCAGAATGACTTGGTTGAGTATTCACCAGTCACAGAAAAGCATCTTACGGATGGC
ATGACAGTAAGAGAATTATGTAGTGCTGCCATAACCATGAGTGATAACACTGCGGCCAACTTACTTCTGA
CAACGATTGGAGGACCGAAGGAGCTAACCGCTTTTTTGCACAACATGGGGGATCATGTAACTCGCCTTGA
TCGTTGGGAACCGGAGCTGAATGAAGCCATACCAAACGACGAGCGTGACACCACGATGCCTGTAGCAATG
GCAACAACTCTCCGCAAACTATTAACTGGCGAACTACTTACTCTTGCTTCACGCCAGCAACTCATTGACT
GGATGGAGGCGGACAAAGTTGCAGGACCACTTCTGCGCTCGGCACTTCCGGCTGGCTGGTTTATTGCTGA
TAAATCTGGAGCCGGTGAGCGTGGGTCTCGCGGTATCATTGCAGCACTGGGGCCAGATGGTAAGCCCTCC
CGTATCGTAGTTATCTACACGACGGGGAGTCAGGCAACTATGGATGAACGAAATAGACAGATCGCTGAGA
TAGGTGCCTCACTGATTAAGCATTGGTAACTGTCAGACGAAGGGAAATAAATAGTAGCCCGCCTGATGTG
CGGGCTTTTTTTTGGTGGTGGTTACCAGTGTCGCTTAGCTACCGTAGGTCCTCTTAGGCGGTCCGATTAG
CGACATAGTCATCAAT
